>Addgene plasmid #120518 | CAG-EGFP-Elavl2IR | addgene full sequence | sequence record 239714 | Addgene  NGS Result
GGTCGACATTGATTATTGACTAGTTATTAATAGTAATCAATTACGGGGTCATTAGTTCATAGCCCATATA
TGGAGTTCCGCGTTACATAACTTACGGTAAATGGCCCGCCTGGCTGACCGCCCAACGACCCCCGCCCATT
GACGTCAATAATGACGTATGTTCCCATAGTAACGCCAATAGGGACTTTCCATTGACGTCAATGGGTGGAG
TATTTACGGTAAACTGCCCACTTGGCAGTACATCAAGTGTATCATATGCCAAGTACGCCCCCTATTGACG
TCAATGACGGTAAATGGCCCGCCTGGCATTATGCCCAGTACATGACCTTATGGGACTTTCCTACTTGGCA
GTACATCTACGTATTAGTCATCGCTATTACCATGGTCGAGGTGAGCCCCACGTTCTGCTTCACTCTCCCC
ATCTCCCCCCCCTCCCCACCCCCAATTTTGTATTTATTTATTTTTTAATTATTTTGTGCAGCGATGGGGG
CGGGGGGGGGGGGGGGGCGCGCCRGGGGGGGGGGGGGGGGGSGRGGGGSGGGGSGGGGSGRGGCGGAGAG
GTGCGGCGGCAGCCAATCAGAGCGGCGCGCTCCGAAAGTTTCCTTTTATGGCGAGGCGGCGGCGGCGGCG
GCCCTATAAAAAGCGAAGCGCGCGGCGGGCGGGAGTCGCTGCGCGCTGCCTTCGCCCCGTGCCCCGCTCC
GCCGCCGCCTCGCGCCGCCCGCCCCGGCTCTGACTGACCGCGTTACTCCCACAGGTGAGCGGGCGGGACG
GCCCTTCTCCTCCGGGCTGTAATTAGCGCTTGGTTTAATGACGGCTTGTTTCTTTTCTGTGGCTGCGTGA
AAGCCTTGAGGGGCTCCGGGAGGGCCCTTTGTGCGGGGGGAGCGGCTCGGGGGGTGCGTGCGTGTGTGTG
TGCGTGGGGAGCGCCGCGTGCGGCTCCGCGCTGCCCGGCGGCTGTGAGCGCTGCGGGCGCGGCGCGGGGC
TTTGTGCGCTCCGCAGTGTGCGCGAGGGGAGCGCGGCCGGGGGCGGTGCCCCGCGGTGCGGGGGGGGCTG
CGAGGGGAACAAAGGCTGCGTGCGGGGTGTGTGCGTGGGGGGGTGAGCAGGGGGTGTGGGCGCGTCGGTC
GGGCTGCAACCCCCCCTGCACCCCCCTCCCCGAGTTGCTGAGCACGGCCCGGCTTCGGGTGCGGGGCTCC
GTACGGGGCGTGGCGCGGGGCTCGCCGTGCCGGGCGGGGGGTGGCGGCAGGTGGGGGTGCCGGGCGGGGC
GGGGCCGCCTCGGGCCGGGGAGGGCTCGGGGGAGGGGCGCGGCGGCCCCCGGAGCGCCGGCGGCTGTCGA
GGCGCGGCGAGCCGCAGCCATTGCCTTTTATGGTAATCGTGCGAGAGGGCGCAGGGACTTCCTTTGTCCC
AAATCTGTGCGGAGCCGAAATCTGGGAGGCGCCGCCGCACCCCCTCTAGCGGGCGCGGGGCGAAGCGGTG
CGGCGCCGGCAGGAAGGAAATGGGCGGGGAGGGCCTTCGTGCGTCGCCGCGCCGCCGTCCCCTTCTCCCT
CTCCAGCCTCGGGGCTGTCCGCGGGGGGACGGCTGCCTTCGGGGGGGACGGGGCAGGGCGGGGTTCGGCT
TCTGGCGTGTGACCGGCGGCTCTAGAGCCTCTGCTAACCATGTTCATGCCTTCTTCTTTTTCCTACAGCT
CCTGGGCAACGTGCTGGTTATTGTGCTGTCTCATCATTTTGGCAAAGAATTCGCCACCATGGTGAGCAAG
GGCGAGGAGCTGTTCACCGGGGTGGTGCCCATCCTGGTCGAGCTGGACGGCGACGTAAACGGCCACAAGT
TCAGCGTGTCCGGCGAGGGCGAGGGCGATGCCACCTACGGCAAGCTGACCCTGAAGTTCATCTGCACCAC
CGGCAAGCTGCCCGTGCCCTGGCCCACCCTCGTGACCACCCTGACCTACGGCGTGCAGTGCTTCAGCCGC
TACCCCGACCACATGAAGCAGCACGACTTCTTCAAGTCCGCCATGCCCGAAGGCTACGTCCAGGAGCGCA
CCATCTTCTTCAAGGACGACGGCAACTACAAGACCCGCGCCGAGGTGAAGTTCGAGGGCGACACCCTGGT
GAACCGCATCGAGCTGAAGGGCATCGACTTCAAGGAGGACGGCAACATCCTGGGGCACAAGCTGGAGTAC
AACTACAACAGCCACAACGTCTATATCATGGCCGACAAGCAGAAGAACGGCATCAAGGTGAACTTCAAGA
TCCGCCACAACATCGAGGACGGCAGCGTGCAGCTCGCCGACCACTACCAGCAGAACACCCCCATCGGCGA
CGGCCCCGTGCTGCTGCCCGACAACCACTACCTGAGCACCCAGTCCGCCCTGAGCAAAGACCCCAACGAG
AAGCGCGATCACATGGTCCTGCTGGAGTTCGTGACCGCCGCCGGGATCACTCTCGGCATGGACGAGCTGT
ACAAGTAAGAATTCACTCCTCAGGTGCAGGCTGCCTATCAGAAGGTGGTGGCTGGTGTGGCCAATGCCCT
GGCTCGAGATAGCTAGCTTCGCGGCCGCGACTCTAGAAAACCCTACACCCCTTGATATGCCAGTGACCTG
GTCGACAAGAATCCGAGAAGTAATGATGCGCCCATACTGTGAAAACAGCTGTTCCAGCTCCTTCTGGGTC
ATGGTTTTTGGAAGCCCGCTGACGTATAAGTTTGCATCTCTGATTGAGGCTGAGCTTGGGCGAGCATAGG
AAACTTTTGTTGTTTTGGTTTGAAGTCTCAATCCATTCAGAGTGTTGATAGCTTTCTCTGCATCCTTGGG
GTCAATGTAGTTCACAAATCCGTAACCCAAGCTCTGCCCTGTTATTTTGTCTCTTACAAGCTTACAGGAC
TCTATCTCGCCAATGCTCCCAAAAAGACTCTTTAGTTCTTCCTGTGTCATGTTCTGAGGAAGGTAGTTGA
CTATTAGGTTGGTCTTGCTGTCCTCTGTGTTCCCGGAGTCAACTGGTGAGGAGCAGTTGTTGTTTACAGT
GGTTGGACCATTGGCTGTGTTATTGCAAGTTGGCCCATTAGACAGTTGTGTTTCCAGGATCCGGTCCAAC
CACTGTAAACAACAACTGCTCCTCACCAGTTGACTCCGGGAACACAGAGGACAGCAAGACCAACCTAATA
GTCAACTACCTTCCTCAGAACATGACACAGGAAGAACTAAAGAGTCTTTTTGGGAGCATTGGCGAGATAG
AGTCCTGTAAGCTTGTAAGAGACAAAATAACAGGGCAGAGCTTGGGTTACGGATTTGTGAACTACATTGA
CCCCAAGGATGCAGAGAAAGCTATCAACACTCTGAATGGATTGAGACTTCAAACCAAAACAACAAAAGTT
TCCTATGCTCGCCCAAGCTCAGCCTCAATCAGAGATGCAAACTTATACGTCAGCGGGCTTCCAAAAACCA
TGACCCAGAAGGAGCTGGAACAGCTGTTTTCACAGTATGGGCGCATCATTACTTCTCGGATTCTTGTCGA
CCAGGTCACTGGCATATCAAGGGGTGTAGGGTTTTCTAGAGCGGCCGCGTTGGTACCAACCATGGTGTAG
ATCTTTTTCCCTCTGCCAAAAATTATGGGGACATCATGAAGCCCCTTGAGCATCTGACTTCTGGCTAATA
AAGGAAATTTATTTTCATTGCAATAGTGTGTTGGAATTTTTTGTGTCTCTCACTCGGAAGGACATATGGG
AGGGCAAATCATTTAAAACATCAGAATGAGTATTTGGTTTAGAGTTTGGCAACATATGCCCATATGCTGG
CTGCCATGAACAAAGGTTGGCTATAAAGAGGTCATCAGTATATGAAACAGCCCCCTGCTGTCCATTCCTT
ATTCCATAGAAAAGCCTTGACTTGAGGTTAGATTTTTTTTATATTTTGTTTTGTGTTATTTTTTTCTTTA
ACATCCCTAAAATTTTCCTTACATGTTTTACTAGCCAGATTTTTCCTCCTCTCCTGACTACTCCCAGTCA
TAGCTGTCCCTCTTCTCTTATGGAGATCCCTCGACCTGCAGCCCAAGCTTGGCGTAATCATGGTCATAGC
TGTTTCCTGTGTGAAATTGTTATCCGCTCACAATTCCACACAACATACGAGCCGGAAGCATAAAGTGTAA
AGCCTGGGGTGCCTAATGAGTGAGCTAACTCACATTAATTGCGTTGCGCTCACTGCCCGCTTTCCAGTCG
GGAAACCTGTCGTGCCAGCGGATCCGCATCTCAATTAGTCAGCAACCATAGTCCCGCCCCTAACTCCGCC
CATCCCGCCCCTAACTCCGCCCAGTTCCGCCCATTCTCCGCCCCATGGCTGACTAATTTTTTTTATTTAT
GCAGAGGCCGAGGCCGCCTCGGCCTCTGAGCTATTCCAGAAGTAGTGAGGAGGCTTTTTTGGAGGCCTAG
GCTTTTGCAAAAAGCTAACTTGTTTATTGCAGCTTATAATGGTTACAAATAAAGCAATAGCATCACAAAT
TTCACAAATAAAGCATTTTTTTCACTGCATTCTAGTTGTGGTTTGTCCAAACTCATCAATGTATCTTATC
ATGTCTGGATCCGCTGCATTAATGAATCGGCCAACGCGCGGGGAGAGGCGGTTTGCGTATTGGGCGCTCT
TCCGCTTCCTCGCTCACTGACTCGCTGCGCTCGGTCGTTCGGCTGCGGCGAGCGGTATCAGCTCACTCAA
AGGCGGTAATACGGTTATCCACAGAATCAGGGGATAACGCAGGAAAGAACATGTGAGCAAAAGGCCAGCA
AAAGGCCAGGAACCGTAAAAAGGCCGCGTTGCTGGCGTTTTTCCATAGGCTCCGCCCCCCTGACGAGCAT
CACAAAAATCGACGCTCAAGTCAGAGGTGGCGAAACCCGACAGGACTATAAAGATACCAGGCGTTTCCCC
CTGGAAGCTCCCTCGTGCGCTCTCCTGTTCCGACCCTGCCGCTTACCGGATACCTGTCCGCCTTTCTCCC
TTCGGGAAGCGTGGCGCTTTCTCATAGCTCACGCTGTAGGTATCTCAGTTCGGTGTAGGTCGTTCGCTCC
AAGCTGGGCTGTGTGCACGAACCCCCCGTTCAGCCCGACCGCTGCGCCTTATCCGGTAACTATCGTCTTG
AGTCCAACCCGGTAAGACACGACTTATCGCCACTGGCAGCAGCCACTGGTAACAGGATTAGCAGAGCGAG
GTATGTAGGCGGTGCTACAGAGTTCTTGAAGTGGTGGCCTAACTACGGCTACACTAGAAGAACAGTATTT
GGTATCTGCGCTCTGCTGAAGCCAGTTACCTTCGGAAAAAGAGTTGGTAGCTCTTGATCCGGCAAACAAA
CCACCGCTGGTAGCGGTGGTTTTTTTGTTTGCAAGCAGCAGATTACGCGCAGAAAAAAAGGATCTCAAGA
AGATCCTTTGATCTTTTCTACGGGGTCTGACGCTCAGTGGAACGAAAACTCACGTTAAGGGATTTTGGTC
ATGAGATTATCAAAAAGGATCTTCACCTAGATCCTTTTAAATTAAAAATGAAGTTTTAAATCAATCTAAA
GTATATATGAGTAAACTTGGTCTGACAGTTACCAATGCTTAATCAGTGAGGCACCTATCTCAGCGATCTG
TCTATTTCGTTCATCCATAGTTGCCTGACTCCCCGTCGTGTAGATAACTACGATACGGGAGGGCTTACCA
TCTGGCCCCAGTGCTGCAATGATACCGCGAGACCCACGCTCACCGGCTCCAGATTTATCAGCAATAAACC
AGCCAGCCGGAAGGGCCGAGCGCAGAAGTGGTCCTGCAACTTTATCCGCCTCCATCCAGTCTATTAATTG
TTGCCGGGAAGCTAGAGTAAGTAGTTCGCCAGTTAATAGTTTGCGCAACGTTGTTGCCATTGCTACAGGC
ATCGTGGTGTCACGCTCGTCGTTTGGTATGGCTTCATTCAGCTCCGGTTCCCAACGATCAAGGCGAGTTA
CATGATCCCCCATGTTGTGCAAAAAAGCGGTTAGCTCCTTCGGTCCTCCGATCGTTGTCAGAAGTAAGTT
GGCCGCAGTGTTATCACTCATGGTTATGGCAGCACTGCATAATTCTCTTACTGTCATGCCATCCGTAAGA
TGCTTTTCTGTGACTGGTGAGTACTCAACCAAGTCATTCTGAGAATAGTGTATGCGGCGACCGAGTTGCT
CTTGCCCGGCGTCAATACGGGATAATACCGCGCCACATAGCAGAACTTTAAAAGTGCTCATCATTGGAAA
ACGTTCTTCGGGGCGAAAACTCTCAAGGATCTTACCGCTGTTGAGATCCAGTTCGATGTAACCCACTCGT
GCACCCAACTGATCTTCAGCATCTTTTACTTTCACCAGCGTTTCTGGGTGAGCAAAAACAGGAAGGCAAA
ATGCCGCAAAAAAGGGAATAAGGGCGACACGGAAATGTTGAATACTCATACTCTTCCTTTTTCAATATTA
TTGAAGCATTTATCAGGGTTATTGTCTCATGAGCGGATACATATTTGAATGTATTTAGAAAAATAAACAA
ATAGGGGTTCCGCGCACATTTCCCCGAAAAGTGCCACCTG
Features (pLannotate 1.2.2; 20 found; start..end, strand, type, name):
      5..384     +  enhancer       CMV enhancer: human cytomegalovirus immediate early enhancer
    386..661     +  promoter       chicken β-actin promoter: No description available
    662..1678    +  intron         chimeric intron: chimera between introns from chicken β-actin and rabbit β-globin
   1676..1744    +  CDS            HBB (fragment): HBB_LEPEU - Experimental evidence at protein level: Swiss-Prot protein existence level 1. Involved in oxygen transport from the lung to the various peripheral tissues. From Lepus europaeus (European hare).
   1739..2458    +  CDS            EGFP: the original enhanced GFP (Yang et al., 1996) mammalian codon-optimized
   2459..2524    +  CDS            HBB (fragment): HBB_PONPY - Experimental evidence at transcript level: Swiss-Prot protein existence level 2. Involved in oxygen transport from the lung to the various peripheral tissues. From Pongo pygmaeus (Bornean orangutan).
   2552..3127    -  CDS            elavl2 (fragment): ELAV2_XENTR - Also known as elrB From Xenopus tropicalis (Western clawed frog) (Silurana tropicalis).
   3073..3540    +  CDS            Elavl2 (fragment): ELAV2_MOUSE - Also known as Hub. Experimental evidence at protein level: Swiss-Prot protein existence level 1. RNA-binding protein that binds to the 3' untranslated region (3'UTR) of target mRNAs (PubMed:8668530). Seems to recognize a GAAA motif (PubMed:8668530). Can bind to its own 3'UTR, the FOS 3'UTR and the ID 3'UTR (PubMed:8668530). From Mus musculus (Mouse).
   3637..3692    +  polyA_signal   β-globin poly(A) signal: rabbit β-globin polyadenylation signal (Gil and Proudfoot, 1987)
   4077..4093    -  protein_bind   lac operator: The lac repressor binds to the lac operator to inhibit transcription in E. coli. This inhibition can be relieved by adding lactose or isopropyl-β-D-thiogalactopyranoside (IPTG). lac repressor encoded by lacI
   4101..4131    -  promoter       lac promoter: promoter for the E. coli lac operon
   4146..4167    -  protein_bind   CAP binding site: CAP binding activates transcription in the presence of cAMP. E. coli catabolite activator protein
   4180..4219    -  CDS            lacI (fragment): lac repressor; lacI; The lac repressor binds to the lac operator to inhibit transcription in E. coli. This inhibition can be relieved by adding lactose or isopropyl-β-D-thiogalactopyranoside (IPTG).
   4226..4248    +  promoter       SV40 promoter (fragment): SV40 enhancer and early promoter
   4272..4407    +  rep_origin     SV40 ori: SV40 origin of replication
   4427..4561    +  polyA_signal   SV40 poly(A) signal: SV40 polyadenylation signal
   4563..4617    -  CDS            lacI (fragment): lac repressor; lacI; The lac repressor binds to the lac operator to inhibit transcription in E. coli. This inhibition can be relieved by adding lactose or isopropyl-β-D-thiogalactopyranoside (IPTG).
   4800..5388    -  rep_origin     ori: high-copy-number ColE1/pMB1/pBR322/pUC origin of replication
   5559..6419    -  CDS            AmpR: β-lactamase; bla; confers resistance to ampicillin, carbenicillin, and related antibiotics
   6420..6524    -  promoter       AmpR promoter: bla
