[The description below was written by a language model from this plasmid's Addgene catalogue record and pLannotate feature annotations shown in this document.]
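Description:
CAG-EGFP-Elavl2IR is a mammalian RNAi plasmid built on the pCX-EGFP backbone and designed to express long double-stranded RNA against mouse Elavl2, which encodes an RNA-binding protein also known as Hub. It is maintained in E. coli through a high-copy ColE1/pUC-type origin with ampicillin selection from the β-lactamase gene. The backbone also carries remnants of lac regulatory sequences, together with an SV40 origin and an SV40 polyadenylation signal.

Expression is driven by the CAG promoter arrangement: the CMV immediate-early enhancer, the chicken β-actin promoter and a chimeric β-actin/β-globin intron, which together give strong, broadly active Pol II transcription in mammalian cells. The transcript encodes EGFP, flanked by short β-globin-derived fragments carried over from the pCX cassette. Downstream of the EGFP stop codon, in the 3′ untranslated region, lie two Elavl2 segments in opposite orientations, followed by the rabbit β-globin poly(A) signal. The annotation tool assigned the antisense arm to a frog orthologue, most likely because of sequence conservation, since the catalogue lists the insert as mouse. This inverted repeat (the "IR" in the name) should fold back into a long hairpin within the mRNA, producing a dsRNA substrate that can be processed into small interfering RNAs targeting endogenous Elavl2. EGFP fluorescence reports expression of the same transcript.

The stated purpose is dsRNA expression, consistent with studies of long-dsRNA-triggered RNAi or Elavl2 knockdown in mammalian cells. The cloning sites used are not recorded.
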