Addgene plasmid #120518: CAG-EGFP-Elavl2IR
Purpose: dsRNA expression
Depositing lab: Petr Svoboda. Depositing organization: Institute of Molecular Genetics of the Czech Academy of Sciences.
Backbone
  Vector backbone: pCX-EGFP
  Vector type: RNAi
Growth in bacteria
  Bacterial resistance: Ampicillin, 100 μg/mL
  Growth temperature: 30°C
  Growth strain: DH5alpha
  Copy number: High Copy
Gene/Insert
  Gene/Insert name: Elavl2
  Species: M. musculus (mouse)
  Entrez Gene: Elavl2 (a.k.a. Hub, mel-N1)
  Cloning method: Restriction Enzyme; 5′ cloning site Unknown (unknown if destroyed); 3′ cloning site Unknown (unknown if destroyed)
Terms and licenses: Academic/Nonprofit Terms; Industry Terms: Not Available to Industry
How to cite: CAG-EGFP-Elavl2IR was a gift from Petr Svoboda (Addgene plasmid # 120518 ; http://n2t.net/addgene:120518 ; RRID:Addgene_120518)
